>Addgene plasmid #36959 | NC4 pCDNA3.1 VENUS WTX (1-804) | addgene partial sequence | sequence record 48275 | EGFP-C 5'-CATGGTCCTGCTGGAGTTCGTG-3'
TGTCAGGGCGCGCCTATGGAGACCCAAAAGGATGAAGCTGCTCAGGCCAAGGGAGCTGCAGCCTCTGGGA
GTACCCGTGAACAAACAGCAGAAAAAGGAGCCAAGAACAAGGCAGCTGAGGCGACAGAAGGACCAACCTC
AGAGCCATCCTCATCCGGCCCAGGTAGGCTGAAGAAAACTGCCATGAAACTCTTTGGTGGCAAGAAGGGT
ATCTGTACTCTGCCTAGTTTCTTTGGAGGGGGACGGAGCAAAGGTTCTGGGAAAGGCAGCTCCAAGAAAG
GTCTCAGCAAGAGCAAGACCCACGATGGCCTGAGTGAAGCAGCCCATGGCCCTGAAGATGTTGTCAGTGA
AGGAACTGGCTTCTCCCTGCCTTTGCCTGAGTTACCCTGCCAATTTCCCAGCTCTCAGAGTGCCCATGGG
GCTTTGGAGACAGGCTCCAGATGTAAGACATCTGTGGCTGGAGCCACAGAGAAAGCTGTGGCTGAGAAGT
TTCCCTCTATGCCCAAGCCAAAGAAAGGCCTAAAAGGCTTTTTTAGCAGTATCCGCCGTCACCGGAAGAG
CAAGGTCACTGGGGCTGAGCAAAGTGAGCCAGGGGCCAAGGGGCCTGAGAGGGTCAGAGCCAGGCCTCAT
GAGCACGTGAGCTCAGCCCCTCAGGTGCCCTGCTTTGAGGAGACCTTCCAAGCCCCTAGAAAGGAAAATG
CTAACCCCCAAGATGCCCCTGGGCCAAAAGTTTCTCCAACACCAGAACCTTCTCCACCAGCTACTGAGAA
AATGGCCTGTAAAGATCCAGAAAAACCCATGGAGGC
