>Addgene plasmid #36959 | NC4 pCDNA3.1 VENUS WTX (1-804) | addgene partial sequence | sequence record 49896 | BGH-rev 5'-TAGAAGGCACAGTCGAGG-3'
CGGCCGCCTACCAGGTCCCACACGCCTGAGTCACTTGGCGTTTGTCTTCAGTACCTGGGCATCTTATGCT
GGAAAAGAGGTTCCCATTGCTGGTGAACTCTACCAGGGCCTGTGAGAAACTCACAGTGGCATTCCCTTCC
TTCTCAACCTCCTCTTCCTCTGGATCTTCAGGGGGTGAATAAGTAGGGTAGGCCCTCCTGGGAGATCCTC
CAAAATTTGCTTCTTGCATGTCTGGCTCAAACATGGCATCACTCTGGAAGAGCTGCATCAGGCAGGTACT
TTGATCTTTCTTGGAGCAGGTTCCTTCATAACGCTTCTCCAGAGGACGGAAGTCCCTCCAGTCTGGCTCG
CTGCTTGCAGTGGTGGGGAAAGCTGAGGTAATTCCCCGGTGGGAAATCTGAGAGGTCCCTGATACCCCTG
CTGCCAGGCCCATCACTGATGGGCCTAAGGGCCTCATCTGATACTCTAAGACGGGCTTCTCCTGCCGGGC
CTGGGTCTCTCGGACTTGAGTCTCTCTACAACGAACCTCTCGGGCCTGGGCTTCTCGGGTTCTGGCCTCC
CTGCCATGAGCTTCCCAAGTGTGGGCCTCCCTGGCATAGGCTTCCCTGCCATAAGCCTCTCGAGTATAGG
CCTCCCTGGCGTGGGCCTCCCTGGCATGAGCTTCTCGGGCACGTGCCTCCTGGGCCTCAAGCTGCTCCCG
CCGAAGCTCCCAATACAACAACTGTTTCTGGATGGTCACTAGCCGTTCTTCCTCTGTCTCCATTGCCCCA
GGTGGCCGGGAGGACAAAAAGGGCTCAAAGTTTAAGAAGGGGTCAAACATCTCAGAGCTTCGACCATGGA
GGTCATAAAGGCAGTCATCTCCAGGTGGAGAGTTCTCAAGGCTGTCAT
