[The description below was written by a language model from this plasmid's Addgene catalogue record.]
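Description:
NC4 pCDNA3.1 VENUS WTX (1-804) is a mammalian expression plasmid built on a pcDNA3.1 backbone that was modified to carry the yellow fluorescent protein Venus upstream of the cloning site. It is maintained in E. coli as a high-copy plasmid under ampicillin selection. It also carries a neomycin resistance marker, so transfected mammalian cells can be selected with G418, for example to derive stable lines. The modified backbone is listed at about 6.1 kb without insert.

The payload is an approximately 2.4 kb fragment of human WTX (Wilms tumor gene on the X chromosome, official symbol AMER1, also known as FAM123B). The "1-804" in the name presumably denotes amino acid residues 1 to 804, which fits the insert size and would indicate an N-terminal portion rather than the full-length protein, although the record does not say this outright. The fragment was inserted between AscI and NotI sites, both of which were retained. It sits in frame behind Venus, so the CMV promoter drives strong constitutive expression of an N-terminally Venus-tagged WTX fusion. The use of a BGH reverse sequencing primer is consistent with the standard pcDNA3.1 bovine growth hormone polyadenylation signal downstream of the insert.

The fluorescent tag allows the WTX fragment to be located in live or fixed cells and can also serve as a handle for detection or pull-down. The associated study examined how WTX competes for binding to KEAP1 and thereby inhibits degradation of NRF2, so this construct most likely served in domain-mapping or interaction experiments in that work. No feature table was provided, so the finer details of the plasmid's elements cannot be confirmed from the record.
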