Addgene plasmid #36959: NC4 pCDNA3.1 VENUS WTX (1-804)
Depositing lab: Randall Moon. Depositing organization: University of Washington. Publication: Wilms tumor gene on X chromosome (WTX) inhibits degradation of NRF2 protein through competitive binding to KEAP1 protein. Camp ND, James RG, Dawson DW, Yan F, Davison JM, Houck SA, Tang X, Zheng N, Major MB, Moon RT. J Biol Chem. 2012 Feb 24;287(9):6539-50. Epub 2012 Jan 3. 10.1074/jbc.M111.316471 PubMed 22215675.
Backbone
  Vector backbone: pcDNA3.1 (with Venus added)
  Backbone manufacturer: Invitrogen
  Backbone size w/o insert (bp): 6100
  Vector type: Mammalian Expression
  Selectable markers: Neomycin (select with G418)
Growth in bacteria
  Bacterial resistance: Ampicillin, 100 μg/mL
  Growth temperature: 37°C
  Growth strain: DH5alpha
  Copy number: High Copy
Gene/Insert
  Gene/Insert name: WTX (alt name: Wilms tumor gene on the X chromosome)
  Species: H. sapiens (human)
  Insert size (bp): 2400
  Entrez Gene: AMER1 (a.k.a. FAM123B, OSCS, WTX)
  Promoter: CMV
  Tag / fusion protein: Venus (N terminal on backbone)
  Cloning method: Restriction Enzyme; 5′ cloning site AscI (not destroyed); 3′ cloning site NotI (not destroyed)
  Sequencing primers: 5′ EGFP C; 3′ BGH rev
Terms and licenses: Academic/Nonprofit Terms; Industry Terms: Not Available to Industry
How to cite: NC4 pCDNA3.1 VENUS WTX (1-804) was a gift from Randall Moon (Addgene plasmid # 36959 ; http://n2t.net/addgene:36959 ; RRID:Addgene_36959)
